>Addgene plasmid #13169 | pc3XB-ZF119 | depositor full sequence | sequence record 7518 | Author sequence
GACGGATCGGGAGATCTCCCGATCCCCTATGGTGCACTCTCAGTACAATCTGCTCTGATGCCGCATAGTT
AAGCCAGTATCTGCTCCCTGCTTGTGTGTTGGAGGTCGCTGAGTAGTGCGCGAGCAAAATTTAAGCTACA
ACAAGGCAAGGCTTGACCGACAATTGCATGAAGAATCTGCTTAGGGTTAGGCGTTTTGCGCTGCTTCGCG
ATGTACGGGCCAGATATACGCGTTGACATTGATTATTGACTAGTTATTAATAGTAATCAATTACGGGGTC
ATTAGTTCATAGCCCATATATGGAGTTCCGCGTTACATAACTTACGGTAAATGGCCCGCCTGGCTGACCG
CCCAACGACCCCCGCCCATTGACGTCAATAATGACGTATGTTCCCATAGTAACGCCAATAGGGACTTTCC
ATTGACGTCAATGGGTGGAGTATTTACGGTAAACTGCCCACTTGGCAGTACATCAAGTGTATCATATGCC
AAGTACGCCCCCTATTGACGTCAATGACGGTAAATGGCCCGCCTGGCATTATGCCCAGTACATGACCTTA
TGGGACTTTCCTACTTGGCAGTACATCTACGTATTAGTCATCGCTATTACCATGGTGATGCGGTTTTGGC
AGTACATCAATGGGCGTGGATAGCGGTTTGACTCACGGGGATTTCCAAGTCTCCACCCCATTGACGTCAA
TGGGAGTTTGTTTTGGCACCAAAATCAACGGGACTTTCCAAAATGTCGTAACAACTCCGCCCCATTGACG
CAAATGGGCGGTAGGCGTGTACGGTGGGAGGTCTATATAAGCAGAGCTCTCTGGCTAACTAGAGAACCCA
CTGCTTACTGGCTTATCGAAATTAATACGACTCACTATAGGGAGACCCAAGCTGGCTAGCGTTTAAACGG
GCCCTCTAGACCCGGGGAGAAGCCTTACAAGTGCGAGGAGTGCGGCAAGGCTTTCCGGCAAAGCTCCCAC
CTCACAACCCACAAGATCATCCACACCGGTGGATCCTCTGCACAGTAGTAAGCTTAAGTTTAAACCGCTG
ATCAGCCTCGACTGTGCCTTCTAGTTGCCAGCCATCTGTTGTTTGCCCCTCCCCCGTGCCTTCCTTGACC
CTGGAAGGTGCCACTCCCACTGTCCTTTCCTAATAAAATGAGGAAATTGCATCGCATTGTCTGAGTAGGT
GTCATTCTATTCTGGGGGGTGGGGTGGGGCAGGACAGCAAGGGGGAGGATTGGGAAGACAATAGCAGGCA
TGCTGGGGATGCGGTGGGCTCTATGGCTTCTGAGGCGGAAAGAACCAGCTGGGGCTCTAGGGGGTATCCC
C
[124 nt withheld, positions 1332-1455]
C
[91 nt withheld, positions 1457-1547]
A
[49 nt withheld, positions 1549-1597]
CCTTTGACGTTGGAGTCCACGTTCTTT
[37 nt withheld, positions 1625-1661]
ACCCTATCTCGGTCTATTCTTTTGATTTATAAGGGATTTTGCCGATTTCGGCCTATTGGTTAAAAAATGA
GCTGATTTAACAAAAATTTAACGCGAATTAATTCTGTGGAATGTGTGTCAGTTAGGGTGTGGAAAGTCCC
CAGGCTCCCCAGCAGGCAGAAGTATGCAAAGCATGCATCTCAATTAGTCAGCAACCAGGTGTGGAAAGTC
CCCAGGCTCCCCAGCAGGCAGAAGTATGCAAAGCATGCATCTCAATTAGTCAGCAACCATAGTCCCGCCC
CTAACTCCGCCCATCCCGCCCCTAACTCCGCCCAGTTCCGCCCATTCTCCGCCCCATGGCTGACTAATTT
TTTTTATTTATGCAGAGGCCGAGGCCGCCTCTGCCTCTGAGCTATTCCAGAAGTAGTGAGGAGGCTTTTT
TGGAGGCCTAGGCTTTTGCAAAAAGCTCCCGGCCGGGAGCTTGTATATCCATTTTCGGATCTGATCAAGA
GACAGGATGAGGATCGTTTCGCATGATTGAACAAGATGGATTGCACGCAGGTTCTCCGGCCGCTTGGGTG
GAGAGGCTATTCGGCTATGACTGGGCACAACAGACAATCGGCTGCTCTGATGCCGCCGTGTTCCGGCTGT
CAGCGCAGGGGCGCCCGGTTCTTTTTGTCAAGACCGACCTGTCCGGTGCCCTGAATGAACTGCAGGACGA
GGCAGCGCGGCTATCGTGGCTGGCCACGACGGGCGTTCCTTGCGCAGCTGTGCTCGACGTTGTCACTGAA
GCGGGAAGGGACTGGCTGCTATTGGGCGAAGTGCCGGGGCAGGATCTCCTGTCATCTCACCTTGCTCCTG
CCGAGAAAGTATCCATCATGGCTGATGCAATGCGGCGGCTGCATACGCTTGATCCGGCTACCTGCCCATT
CGACCACCAAGCGAAACATCGCATCGAGCGAGCACGTACTCGGATGGAAGCCGGTCTTGTCGATCAGGAT
GATCTGGACGAAGAGCATCAGGGGCTCGCGCCAGCCGAACTGTTCGCCAGGCTCAAGGCGCGCATGCCCG
ACGGCGAGGATCTCGTCGTGACCCATGGCGATGCCTGCTTGCCGAATATCATGGTGGAAAATGGCCGCTT
TTCTGGATTCATCGACTGTGGCCGGCTGGGTGTGGCGGACCGCTATCAGGACATAGCGTTGGCTACCCGT
GATATTGCTGAAGAGCTTGGCGGCGAATGGGCTGACCGCTTCCTCGTGCTTTACGGTATCGCCGCTCCCG
ATTCGCAGCGCATCGCCTTCTATCGCCTTCTTGACGAGTTCTTCTGAGCGGGACTCTGGGGTTCGAAATG
ACCGACCAAGCGACGCCCAACCTGCCATCACGAGATTTCGATTCCACCGCCGCCTTCTATGAAAGGTTGG
GCTTCGGAATCGTTTTCCGGGACGCCGGCTGGATGATCCTCCAGCGCGGGGATCTCATGCTGGAGTTCTT
CGCCCACCCCAACTTGTTTATTGCAGCTTATAATGGTTACAAATAAAGCAATAGCATCACAAATTTCACA
AATAAAGCATTTTTTTCACTGCATTCTAGTTGTGGTTTGTCCAAACTCATCAATGTATCTTATCATGTCT
GTATACCGTCGACCTCTAGCTAGAGCTTGGCGTAATCATGGTCATAGCTGTTTCCTGTGTGAAATTGTTA
TCCGCTCACAATTCCACACAACATACGAGCCGGAAGCATAAAGTGTAAAGCCTGGGGTGCCTAATGAGTG
AGCTAACTCACATTAATTGCGTTGCGCTCACTGCCCGCTTTCCAGTCGGGAAACCTGTCGTGCCAGCTGC
ATTAATGAATCGGCCAACGCGCGGGGAGAGGCGGTTTGCGTATTGGGCGCTCTTCCGCTTCCTCGCTCAC
TGACTCGCTGCGCTCGGTCGTTCGGCTGCGGCGAGCGGTATCAGCTCACTCAAAGGCGGTAATACGGTTA
TCCACAGAATCAGGGGATAACGCAGGAAAGAACATGTGAGCAAAAGGCCAGCAAAAGGCCAGGAACCGTA
AAAAGGCCGCGTTGCTGGCGTTTTTCCATAGGCTCCGCCCCCCTGACGAGCATCACAAAAATCGACGCTC
AAGTCAGAGGTGGCGAAACCCGACAGGACTATAAAGATACCAGGCGTTTCCCCCTGGAAGCTCCCTCGTG
CGCTCTCCTGTTCCGACCCTGCCGCTTACCGGATACCTGTCCGCCTTTCTCCCTTCGGGAAGCGTGGCGC
TTTCTCATAGCTCACGCTGTAGGTATCTCAGTTCGGTGTAGGTCGTTCGCTCCAAGCTGGGCTGTGTGCA
CGAACCCCCCGTTCAGCCCGACCGCTGCGCCTTATCCGGTAACTATCGTCTTGAGTCCAACCCGGTAAGA
CACGACTTATCGCCACTGGCAGCAGCCACTGGTAACAGGATTAGCAGAGCGAGGTATGTAGGCGGTGCTA
CAGAGTTCTTGAAGTGGTGGCCTAACTACGGCTACACTAGAAGAACAGTATTTGGTATCTGCGCTCTGCT
GAAGCCAGTTACCTTCGGAAAAAGAGTTGGTAGCTCTTGATCCGGCAAACAAACCACCGCTGGTAGCGGT
TTTTTTGTTTGCAAGCAGCAGATTACGCGCAGAAAAAAAGGATCTCAAGAAGATCCTTTGATCTTTTCTA
CGGGGTCTGACGCTCAGTGGAACGAAAACTCACGTTAAGGGATTTTGGTCATGAGATTATCAAAAAGGAT
CTTCACCTAGATCCTTTTAAATTAAAAATGAAGTTTTAAATCAATCTAAAGTATATATGAGTAAACTTGG
TCTGACAGTTACCAATGCTTAATCAGTGAGGCACCTATCTCAGCGATCTGTCTATTTCGTTCATCCATAG
TTGCCTGACTCCCCGTCGTGTAGATAACTACGATACGGGAGGGCTTACCATCTGGCCCCAGTGCTGCAAT
GATACCGCGAGACCCACGCTCACCGGCTCCAGATTTATCAGCAATAAACCAGCCAGCCGGAAGGGCCGAG
CGCAGAAGTGGTCCTGCAACTTTATCCGCCTCCATCCAGTCTATTAATTGTTGCCGGGAAGCTAGAGTAA
GTAGTTCGCCAGTTAATAGTTTGCGCAACGTTGTTGCCATTGCTACAGGCATCGTGGTGTCACGCTCGTC
GTTTGGTATGGCTTCATTCAGCTCCGGTTCCCAACGATCAAGGCGAGTTACATGATCCCCCATGTTGTGC
AAAAAAGCGGTTAGCTCCTTCGGTCCTCCGATCGTTGTCAGAAGTAAGTTGGCCGCAGTGTTATCACTCA
TGGTTATGGCAGCACTGCATAATTCTCTTACTGTCATGCCATCCGTAAGATGCTTTTCTGTGACTGGTGA
GTACTCAACCAAGTCATTCTGAGAATAGTGTATGCGGCGACCGAGTTGCTCTTGCCCGGCGTCAATACGG
GATAATACCGCGCCACATAGCAGAACTTTAAAAGTGCTCATCATTGGAAAACGTTCTTCGGGGCGAAAAC
TCTCAAGGATCTTACCGCTGTTGAGATCCAGTTCGATGTAACCCACTCGTGCACCCAACTGATCTTCAGC
ATCTTTTACTTTCACCAGCGTTTCTGGGTGAGCAAAAACAGGAAGGCAAAATGCCGCAAAAAAGGGAATA
AGGGCGACACGGAAATGTTGAATACTCATACTCTTCCTTTTTCAATATTATTGAAGCATTTATCAGGGTT
ATTGTCTCATGAGCGGATACATATTTGAATGTATTTAGAAAAATAAACAAATAGGGGTTCCGCGCACATT
TCCCCGAAAAGTGCCACCTGACGTC
Features (pLannotate 1.2.2; 20 found; start..end, strand, type, name):
     28..80      -  misc_feature   bom (fragment): basis of mobility region from pBR322
    235..614     +  enhancer       CMV enhancer: human cytomegalovirus immediate early enhancer
    615..818     +  promoter       CMV promoter: human cytomegalovirus (CMV) immediate early promoter
    814..847     +  LTR            5' LTR (truncated) (fragment): truncated 5' long terminal repeat (LTR) from HIV-1
    863..881     +  promoter       T7 promoter: promoter for bacteriophage T7 RNA polymerase
    927..1019    +  CDS            Znf22 (fragment): ZNF22_MOUSE - Also known as Krox25, Krox26, Zfp422. Experimental evidence at protein level: Swiss-Prot protein existence level 1. Binds DNA through the consensus sequence 5'-CAATG-3'. May be involved in transcriptional regulation and may play a role in tooth formation. From Mus musculus (Mouse).
   1062..1286    +  polyA_signal   bGH poly(A) signal: bovine growth hormone polyadenylation signal
   1290..1311    +  promoter       SV40 promoter (fragment): SV40 enhancer and early promoter
   1332..1760    +  rep_origin     f1 ori (sequence partly withheld): f1 bacteriophage origin of replication; arrow indicates direction of (+) strand synthesis
   1774..2103    +  promoter       SV40 promoter: SV40 enhancer and early promoter
   2174..2965    +  CDS            neo: KKA2_KLEPN - Also known as kan, nptII. Experimental evidence at protein level: Swiss-Prot protein existence level 1. Resistance to kanamycin, neomycin, paromomycin, ribostamycin, butirosin and gentamicin B. From Klebsiella pneumoniae.
   2989..3147    +  CDS            ble (fragment): BLE_KLEPN - Experimental evidence at protein level: Swiss-Prot protein existence level 1. Binding protein with a strong affinity to the bleomycin family of antibiotics. Binds to CL990; an antimitotic-antibiotic compound. From Klebsiella pneumoniae.
   3142..3263    +  polyA_signal   SV40 poly(A) signal: SV40 polyadenylation signal
   3336..3352    -  protein_bind   lac operator: The lac repressor binds to the lac operator to inhibit transcription in E. coli. This inhibition can be relieved by adding lactose or isopropyl-β-D-thiogalactopyranoside (IPTG). lac repressor encoded by lacI
   3360..3390    -  promoter       lac promoter: promoter for the E. coli lac operon
   3405..3426    -  protein_bind   CAP binding site: CAP binding activates transcription in the presence of cAMP. E. coli catabolite activator protein
   3439..3531    -  CDS            lacI (fragment): lac repressor; lacI; The lac repressor binds to the lac operator to inhibit transcription in E. coli. This inhibition can be relieved by adding lactose or isopropyl-β-D-thiogalactopyranoside (IPTG).
   3714..4299    -  rep_origin     ori: high-copy-number ColE1/pMB1/pBR322/pUC origin of replication
   4470..5330    -  CDS            AmpR: β-lactamase; bla; confers resistance to ampicillin, carbenicillin, and related antibiotics
   5331..5435    -  promoter       AmpR promoter: bla
