[The description below was written by a language model from this plasmid's Addgene catalogue record and pLannotate feature annotations shown in this document.]
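Description:
pc3XB-ZF119 is a mammalian expression-type plasmid built on pc3XB, a modified version of the Invitrogen pcDNA3 backbone, and it serves as a module-archive clone in the Zinc Finger Consortium Modular Assembly Kit v1.0. It is maintained in E. coli as a high-copy plasmid through a ColE1/pUC-type origin with ampicillin selection (AmpR under its own bla promoter), and it also carries an f1 phage origin. For mammalian cells, the backbone provides a neomycin resistance gene driven by the SV40 enhancer/early promoter and terminated by an SV40 polyadenylation signal, allowing G418 selection.

The insert is ZF119, a roughly 90 bp segment encoding a single C2H2 zinc finger module cloned between XbaI and BamHI sites, both of which are retained. According to the depositor, this finger comes from the ToolGen module set (named QSHT) and recognises the DNA triplet AGA. The automated annotation labels this region as a fragment of mouse Znf22, which most likely reflects generic zinc finger sequence similarity rather than the stated origin of the module. The module sits downstream of the CMV enhancer/promoter and a T7 promoter (also the sequencing primer site) and upstream of the bovine growth hormone polyadenylation signal. Short annotated hits such as the truncated HIV-1 LTR, ble, lacI and lac promoter fragments appear to be backbone remnants rather than functional parts.

The plasmid's intended role is as a standardised building block: individual finger modules from the kit are joined by restriction-based cloning to assemble multi-finger arrays with chosen DNA-binding specificities, which are then used to engineer zinc finger nucleases.
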