>Addgene plasmid #13169 | pc3XB-ZF119 | addgene partial sequence | sequence record 19553 | CMV-F 5'-CGCAAATGGGCGGTAGGCGTG-3'
TCTCTGGCTACTAGAGAACCCCTGCTTACTGGCTTATCGAAATTAATACGACTCACTATAGGGAGACCCA
AGCTGGCTAGCGTTTAAACGGGCCCTCTAGACCCGGGGAGAAGCCTTACAAGTGCGAGGAGTGCGGCAAG
GCTTTCCGGCAAAGCTCCCACCTCACAACCCACAAGATCATCCACACCGGTGGATCCTCTGCACAGTAGT
AAGCTTAAGTTTAAACCGCTGATCAGCCTCGACTGTGCCTTCTAGTTGCCAGCCATCTGTTGTTTGCCCC
TCCCCCGTGCCTTCCTTGACCCTGGAAGGTGCCACTCCCACTGTCCTTTCCTAATAAAATGAGGAAATTG
CATCGCATTGTCTGAGTAGGTGTCATTCTATTCTGGGGGGTGGGGTGGGGCAGGAC
