Addgene plasmid #13169: pc3XB-ZF119
Depositing lab: Keith Joung. Depositing organization: Massachusetts General Hospital. Publication: Standardized reagents and protocols for engineering zinc finger nucleases by modular assembly. Wright DA, Thibodeau-Beganny S, Sander JD, Winfrey RJ, Hirsh AS, Eichtinger M, Fu F, Porteus MH, Dobbs D, Voytas DF, Joung JK. Nat Protoc. 2006;1(3):1637-52. doi: 10.1038/nprot.2006.259 PubMed 17406455.
Backbone
  Vector backbone: pc3XB
  Backbone manufacturer: Modified Invitrogen pcDNA3
  Backbone size w/o insert (bp): 5400
  Vector type: Mammalian Expression
  Selectable markers: Neomycin (select with G418)
Growth in bacteria
  Bacterial resistance: Ampicillin, 100 μg/mL
  Growth temperature: 37°C
  Growth strain: XL1 Blue
  Copy number: High Copy
Gene/Insert
  Gene/Insert name: ZF119
  Insert size (bp): 90
  Cloning method: Restriction Enzyme; 5′ cloning site XbaI (not destroyed); 3′ cloning site BamHI (not destroyed)
  Sequencing primers: 5′ T7
Terms and licenses: Academic/Nonprofit Terms; Industry Terms: Not Available to Industry
Depositor comments: Part of the Zinc Finger Consortium Modular Assembly Kit v1.0. Finger protein sequence: PGEKPYKCEECGKAFRQSSHLTTHKIIH. Target DNA sequence: AGA. This zinc finger is derived from the ToolGen module set. ToolGen ZF ID: 21. ToolGen ZF Name: QSHT.
How to cite: pc3XB-ZF119 was a gift from Keith Joung (Addgene plasmid # 13169 ; http://n2t.net/addgene:13169 ; RRID:Addgene_13169)
